Addgene plasmid #91769: pNCS mCherry
Purpose: Bacterial expression of a fluorescent protein, monomeric Cherry (mCherry)
Depositing lab: Erik Rodriguez & Roger Tsien. Depositing organization: University of California, San Diego (UCSD). Publication: Improved monomeric red, orange and yellow fluorescent proteins derived from Discosoma sp. red fluorescent protein. Shaner NC, Campbell RE, Steinbach PA, Giepmans BN, Palmer AE, Tsien RY. Nat Biotechnol. 2004 Dec;22(12):1567-72. Epub 2004 Nov 21. 10.1038/nbt1037 PubMed 15558047.
Backbone
  Vector backbone: modified pRSETB
  Backbone manufacturer: Life Technologies
  Backbone size w/o insert (bp): 2900
  Vector type: Bacterial Expression
Growth in bacteria
  Bacterial resistance: Ampicillin, 100 μg/mL
  Growth temperature: 37°C
  Growth strain: DH5alpha
  Growth instructions: E. coli expressing T7 polymerase necessary for fluorescent protein production. Expresses fluorescent protein constitutively. Do not add IPTG.
  Copy number: High Copy
Gene/Insert
  Gene/Insert name: monomeric Cherry (alt name: mCherry)
  Species: Discosoma sp. (mushroom coral)
  Insert size (bp): 735
  Mutation: See Depositor Comments
  Promoter: T7
  Tag / fusion protein: Hexa-Histidine tag, Xpress epitope for detection with the anti-Xpress antibody, and enterokinase cleavage site. (N terminal on backbone)
  Cloning method: Restriction Enzyme; 5′ cloning site BamHI (not destroyed); 3′ cloning site EcoRI (not destroyed)
  Sequencing primers: 5′ T7 Promoter Forward; 3′ T7 Terminator
Terms and licenses: Academic/Nonprofit Terms; Industry Terms: Not Available to Industry
Depositor comments: These plasmids are used in University Molecular Biology Laboratories and by High School students to purify fluorescent proteins and create fluorescent protein plate artwork. Addgene next-generation sequencing identified a deletion of Glutimate and Glycine residues (amino acids 73 and 74 relative to Genbank ID: 6MZ3_A). The depositing laboratory has observed expression of the chromophore in E. coli.
How to cite: pNCS mCherry was a gift from Erik Rodriguez & Roger Tsien (Addgene plasmid # 91769 ; http://n2t.net/addgene:91769 ; RRID:Addgene_91769)
