[The description below was written by a language model from this plasmid's Addgene catalogue record and pLannotate feature annotations shown in this document.]
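Description:
pNCS mCherry is a high-copy bacterial expression plasmid built on a modified pRSETB backbone, carrying the monomeric red fluorescent protein mCherry, a derivative of the Discosoma sp. (mushroom coral) red fluorescent protein. It is maintained in E. coli through a ColE1/pUC-type origin and selected with ampicillin via the β-lactamase gene and its native promoter. An f1 phage origin is also present, which in principle allows single-stranded DNA production. The sequenced record is about 3.6 kb, consistent with a roughly 2.9 kb backbone plus a 735 bp insert.

The mCherry coding sequence sits between retained BamHI and EcoRI sites, downstream of a T7 promoter and the efficient T7 gene 10 ribosome binding site, and is followed by a T7 terminator. The backbone supplies an N-terminal leader made up of a hexahistidine tag for metal-affinity purification, the T7 gene 10 leader peptide, and the Xpress epitope with its enterokinase cleavage site, which allows antibody detection and removal of the tag. The short hits annotated as capTEV, SET1, lacZα and lacI are only fragments. The first most likely reflects the His tag, and the others are probably backbone remnants rather than functional elements. No lac operator or intact lac repressor is annotated, which fits the depositor's note that expression is constitutive in hosts supplying T7 RNA polymerase, without induction.

Repository sequencing found a deletion of two residues (a glutamate and a glycine) relative to a reference mCherry sequence, which explains why the annotation calls mCherry a fragment. The depositor nonetheless reports chromophore formation in E. coli. The plasmid is used for fluorescent protein purification in teaching laboratories and for fluorescent plate artwork.
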