Features (pLannotate 1.2.2; 14 found; start..end, strand, type, name):
     65..83      +  promoter       T7 promoter: promoter for bacteriophage T7 RNA polymerase
    115..137     +  RBS            RBS: efficient ribosome binding site from bacteriophage T7 gene 10 (Olins and Rangwala, 1989)
    157..177     +  CDS            capTEV™ (fragment): composite tag for in vivo biotinylation, TEV protease cleavage, and 6xHis tagging
    178..210     +  CDS            T7 tag (gene 10 leader): leader peptide from bacteriophage T7 gene 10 promotes efficient translation in E. coli
    214..237     +  CDS            Xpress™ tag: Xpress™ epitope tag, including an enterokinase recognition and cleavage site
    250..953     +  CDS            mCherry (fragment): monomeric derivative of DsRed fluorescent protein (Shaner et al., 2004) mammalian codon-optimized
    974..1023    +  CDS            SET1 (fragment): solubility-enhancement tag derived from T7 phage gene 10B
   1031..1078    +  terminator     T7 terminator: transcription terminator for bacteriophage T7 RNA polymerase
   1104..1170    +  CDS            lacZα (fragment): LacZα fragment of β-galactosidase; lacZ fragment
   1175..1603    +  rep_origin     f1 ori (sequence partly withheld): f1 bacteriophage origin of replication; arrow indicates direction of (+) strand synthesis
   1656..1760    +  promoter       AmpR promoter: bla
   1761..2621    +  CDS            AmpR: β-lactamase; bla; confers resistance to ampicillin, carbenicillin, and related antibiotics
   2792..3380    +  rep_origin     ori: high-copy-number ColE1/pMB1/pBR322/pUC origin of replication
   3563..45      +  CDS            lacI (fragment) (across the origin): lac repressor; lacI; The lac repressor binds to the lac operator to inhibit transcription in E. coli. This inhibition can be relieved by adding lactose or isopropyl-β-D-thiogalactopyranoside (IPTG).
>Addgene plasmid #91769 | pNCS mCherry | addgene full sequence | sequence record 180853 | Addgene NGS Result
ACGCAAACCGCCTCTCCCCGCGCGTTGGCCGATTCATTAATGCAGGATCTCGATCCCGCGAAATTAATAC
GACTCACTATAGGGAGACCACAACGGTTTCCCTCTAGAAATAATTTTGTTTAACTTTAAGAAGGAGATAT
ACATATGCGGGGTTCTCATCATCATCATCATCATGGTATGGCTAGCATGACTGGTGGACAGCAAATGGGT
CGGGATCTGTACGACGATGACGATAAGGATCCCGCCACCATGGTGAGCAAGGGCGAGGAGGATAACATGG
CCATCATCAAGGAGTTCATGCGCTTCAAGGTGCACATGGAGGGCTCCGTGAACGGCCACGAGTTCGAGAT
CGAGGGCGAGGGCCGCCCCTACGAGGGCACCCAGACCGCCAAGCTGAAGGTGACCAAGGGTGGCCCCCTG
CCCTTCGCCTGGGACATCCTGTCCCCTCAGTTCATGTACGGCTCCAAGGCCTACGTGAAGCACCCCGCCG
ACATCCCCGACTACTTGAAGCTGTCCTTCCCCGAGGGCTTCAAGTGGGAGCGCGTGATGAACTTCGAGGA
CGGCGGCGTGGTGACCGTGACCCAGGACTCCTCCCTGCAGGACGGCGAGTTCATCTACAAGGTGAAGCTG
CGCGGCACCAACTTCCCCTCCGACGGCCCCGTAATGCAGAAGAAGACCATGGGCTGGGAGGCCTCCTCCG
AGCGGATGTACCCCGAGGACGGCGCCCTGAAGGGCGAGATCAAGCAGAGGCTGAAGCTGAAGGACGGCGG
CCACTACGACGCTGAGGTCAAGACCACCTACAAGGCCAAGAAGCCCGTGCAGCTGCCCGGCGCCTACAAC
GTCAACATCAAGTTGGACATCACCTCCCACAACGAGGACTACACCATCGTGGAACAGTACGAACGCGCCG
AGGGCCGCCACTCCACCGGCGGCATGGACGAGCTGTACAAGTAAGAATTCGAAGCTTGATCCGGCTGCTA
ACAAAGCCCGAAAGGAAGCTGAGTTGGCTGCTGCCACCGCTGAGCAATAACTAGCATAACCCCTTGGGGC
CTCTAAACGGGTCTTGAGGGGTTTTTTGCTGAAAGGAGGAACTATATCCGGATCTGGCGTAATAGCGAAG
AGGCCCGCACCGATCGCCCTTCCCAACAGTTGCGCAGCCTGAATGGCGAATGGG
[124 nt withheld, positions 1175-1298]
C
[91 nt withheld, positions 1300-1390]
A
[49 nt withheld, positions 1392-1440]
CCTTTGACGTTGGAGTCCACGTTCTTT
[37 nt withheld, positions 1468-1504]
ACCCTATCTCGGTCTATTCTTTTGATTTATAAGGGATTTTGCCGATTTCGGCCTATTGGTTAAAAAATGA
GCTGATTTAACAAAAATTTAACGCGAATTTTAACAAAATATTAACGCTTACAATTTAGGTGGCACTTTTC
GGGGAAATGTGCGCGGAACCCCTATTTGTTTATTTTTCTAAATACATTCAAATATGTATCCGCTCATGAG
ACAATAACCCTGATAAATGCTTCAATAATATTGAAAAAGGAAGAGTATGAGTATTCAACATTTCCGTGTC
GCCCTTATTCCCTTTTTTGCGGCATTTTGCCTTCCTGTTTTTGCTCACCCAGAAACGCTGGTGAAAGTAA
AAGATGCTGAAGATCAGTTGGGTGCACGAGTGGGTTACATCGAACTGGATCTCAACAGCGGTAAGATCCT
TGAGAGTTTTCGCCCCGAAGAACGTTTTCCAATGATGAGCACTTTTAAAGTTCTGCTATGTGGCGCGGTA
TTATCCCGTATTGACGCCGGGCAAGAGCAACTCGGTCGCCGCATACACTATTCTCAGAATGACTTGGTTG
AGTACTCACCAGTCACAGAAAAGCATCTTACGGATGGCATGACAGTAAGAGAATTATGCAGTGCTGCCAT
AACCATGAGTGATAACACTGCGGCCAACTTACTTCTGACAACGATCGGAGGACCGAAGGAGCTAACCGCT
TTTTTGCACAACATGGGGGATCATGTAACTCGCCTTGATCGTTGGGAACCGGAGCTGAATGAAGCCATAC
CAAACGACGAGCGTGACACCACGATGCCTGTAGCAATGGCAACAACGTTGCGCAAACTATTAACTGGCGA
ACTACTTACTCTAGCTTCCCGGCAACAATTAATAGACTGGATGGAGGCGGATAAAGTTGCAGGACCACTT
CTGCGCTCGGCCCTTCCGGCTGGCTGGTTTATTGCTGATAAATCTGGAGCCGGTGAGCGTGGGTCTCGCG
GTATCATTGCAGCACTGGGGCCAGATGGTAAGCCCTCCCGTATCGTAGTTATCTACACGACGGGGAGTCA
GGCAACTATGGATGAACGAAATAGACAGATCGCTGAGATAGGTGCCTCACTGATTAAGCATTGGTAACTG
TCAGACCAAGTTTACTCATATATACTTTAGATTGATTTAAAACTTCATTTTTAATTTAAAAGGATCTAGG
TGAAGATCCTTTTTGATAATCTCATGACCAAAATCCCTTAACGTGAGTTTTCGTTCCACTGAGCGTCAGA
CCCCGTAGAAAAGATCAAAGGATCTTCTTGAGATCCTTTTTTTCTGCGCGTAATCTGCTGCTTGCAAACA
AAAAAACCACCGCTACCAGCGGTGGTTTGTTTGCCGGATCAAGAGCTACCAACTCTTTTTCCGAAGGTAA
CTGGCTTCAGCAGAGCGCAGATACCAAATACTGTTCTTCTAGTGTAGCCGTAGTTAGGCCACCACTTCAA
GAACTCTGTAGCACCGCCTACATACCTCGCTCTGCTAATCCTGTTACCAGTGGCTGCTGCCAGTGGCGAT
AAGTCGTGTCTTACCGGGTTGGACTCAAGACGATAGTTACCGGATAAGGCGCAGCGGTCGGGCTGAACGG
GGGGTTCGTGCACACAGCCCAGCTTGGAGCGAACGACCTACACCGAACTGAGATACCTACAGCGTGAGCT
ATGAGAAAGCGCCACGCTTCCCGAAGGGAGAAAGGCGGACAGGTATCCGGTAAGCGGCAGGGTCGGAACA
GGAGAGCGCACGAGGGAGCTTCCAGGGGGAAACGCCTGGTATCTTTATAGTCCTGTCGGGTTTCGCCACC
TCTGACTTGAGCGTCGATTTTTGTGATGCTCGTCAGGGGGGCGGAGCCTATGGAAAAACGCCAGCAACGC
GGCCTTTTTACGGTTCCTGGCCTTTTGCTGGCCTTTTGCTCACATGTTCTTTCCTGCGTTATCCCCTGAT
TCTGTGGATAACCGTATTACCGCCTTTGAGTGAGCTGATACCGCTCGCCGCAGCCGAACGACCGAGCGCA
GCGAGTCAGTGAGCGAGGAAGCGGAAGAGCGCCCAAT
