>Addgene plasmid #91769 | pNCS mCherry | depositor partial sequence | sequence record 176394 | pNCS Vector Alone
GATCTCGATCCCGCGAAATTAATACGACTCACTATAGGGAGACCACAACGGTTTCCCTCTAGAATCACCG
AGTTTATTCTTGACACCTGATGCGATGAATGATATAATAGGAAAGTACTGTTTTGTTTAACTTTAAGAAG
GAGATATACATATGCGGGGTTCTCATCATCATCATCATCATGGTATGGCTAGCATGACTGGTGGACAGCA
AATGGGTCGGGATCTGTACGACGATGACGATAAGGATCCGAATTCGAAGCTTGATCCGGCTGCTAACAAA
GCCCGAAAGGAAGCTGAGTTGGCTGCTGCCACCGCTGAGCAATAACTAGCATAACCCCTTGGGGCCTCTA
AACGGGTCTTGAGGGGTTTTTTGCTGAAAGGAGGAACTATATCCGGATCTGGCGTAATAGCGAAGAGGCC
CGCACCGATCGCCCTTCCCAACAGTTGCGCAGCCTGAATGGCGAATGGG
[124 nt withheld, positions 470-593]
C
[91 nt withheld, positions 595-685]
A
[49 nt withheld, positions 687-735]
CCTTTGACGTTGGAGTCCACGTTCTTT
[37 nt withheld, positions 763-799]
ACCCTATCTCGGTCTATTCTTTTGATTTATAAGGGATTTTGCCGATTTCGGCCTATTGGTTAAAAAATGA
GCTGATTTAACAAAAATTTAACGCGAATTTTAACAAAATATTAACGCTTACAATTTAGGTGGCACTTTTC
GGGGAAATGTGCGCGGAACCCCTATTTGTTTATTTTTCTAAATACATTCAAATATGTATCCGCTCATGAG
ACAATAACCCTGATAAATGCTTCAATAATATTGAAAAAGGAAGAGTATGAGTATTCAACATTTCCGTGTC
GCCCTTATTCCCTTTTTTGCGGCATTTTGCCTTCCTGTTTTTGCTCACCCAGAAACGCTGGTGAAAGTAA
AAGATGCTGAAGATCAGTTGGGTGCACGAGTGGGTTACATCGAACTGGATCTCAACAGCGGTAAGATCCT
TGAGAGTTTTCGCCCCGAAGAACGTTTTCCAATGATGAGCACTTTTAAAGTTCTGCTATGTGGCGCGGTA
TTATCCCGTATTGACGCCGGGCAAGAGCAACTCGGTCGCCGCATACACTATTCTCAGAATGACTTGGTTG
AGTACTCACCAGTCACAGAAAAGCATCTTACGGATGGCATGACAGTAAGAGAATTATGCAGTGCTGCCAT
AACCATGAGTGATAACACTGCGGCCAACTTACTTCTGACAACGATCGGAGGACCGAAGGAGCTAACCGCT
TTTTTGCACAACATGGGGGATCATGTAACTCGCCTTGATCGTTGGGAACCGGAGCTGAATGAAGCCATAC
CAAACGACGAGCGTGACACCACGATGCCTGTAGCAATGGCAACAACGTTGCGCAAACTATTAACTGGCGA
ACTACTTACTCTAGCTTCCCGGCAACAATTAATAGACTGGATGGAGGCGGATAAAGTTGCAGGACCACTT
CTGCGCTCGGCCCTTCCGGCTGGCTGGTTTATTGCTGATAAATCTGGAGCCGGTGAGCGTGGGTCTCGCG
GTATCATTGCAGCACTGGGGCCAGATGGTAAGCCCTCCCGTATCGTAGTTATCTACACGACGGGGAGTCA
GGCAACTATGGATGAACGAAATAGACAGATCGCTGAGATAGGTGCCTCACTGATTAAGCATTGGTAACTG
TCAGACCAAGTTTACTCATATATACTTTAGATTGATTTAAAACTTCATTTTTAATTTAAAAGGATCTAGG
TGAAGATCCTTTTTGATAATCTCATGACCAAAATCCCTTAACGTGAGTTTTCGTTCCACTGAGCGTCAGA
CCCCGTAGAAAAGATCAAAGGATCTTCTTGAGATCCTTTTTTTCTGCGCGTAATCTGCTGCTTGCAAACA
AAAAAACCACCGCTACCAGCGGTGGTTTGTTTGCCGGATCAAGAGCTACCAACTCTTTTTCCGAAGGTAA
CTGGCTTCAGCAGAGCGCAGATACCAAATACTGTTCTTCTAGTGTAGCCGTAGTTAGGCCACCACTTCAA
GAACTCTGTAGCACCGCCTACATACCTCGCTCTGCTAATCCTGTTACCAGTGGCTGCTGCCAGTGGCGAT
AAGTCGTGTCTTACCGGGTTGGACTCAAGACGATAGTTACCGGATAAGGCGCAGCGGTCGGGCTGAACGG
GGGGTTCGTGCACACAGCCCAGCTTGGAGCGAACGACCTACACCGAACTGAGATACCTACAGCGTGAGCT
ATGAGAAAGCGCCACGCTTCCCGAAGGGAGAAAGGCGGACAGGTATCCGGTAAGCGGCAGGGTCGGAACA
GGAGAGCGCACGAGGGAGCTTCCAGGGGGAAACGCCTGGTATCTTTATAGTCCTGTCGGGTTTCGCCACC
TCTGACTTGAGCGTCGATTTTTGTGATGCTCGTCAGGGGGGCGGAGCCTATGGAAAAACGCCAGCAACGC
GGCCTTTTTACGGTTCCTGGCCTTTTGCTGGCCTTTTGCTCACATGTTCTTTCCTGCGTTATCCCCTGAT
TCTGTGGATAACCGTATTACCGCCTTTGAGTGAGCTGATACCGCTCGCCGCAGCCGAACGACCGAGCGCA
GCGAGTCAGTGAGCGAGGAAGCGGAAGAGCGCCCAATACGCAAACCGCCTCTCCCCGCGCGTTGGCCGAT
TCATTAATGCAG
